>Addgene plasmid #114681 | pRC02 | depositor full sequence | sequence record 216383 | pRC02 sequence 3901 bps
GATCTCGATCCCGCGAAATTAATACGACTCACTATAGGGAGACCACAACGGTTTCCCTCTAGAAATAATT
TTGTTTAACTTTAAGAAGGAGATATACATATGCGGGGTTCTCATCATCATCATCATCATCATCATCATCA
TGGTATGGCTAGCATGACTGGTGGACAGCAAATGGGTCGGGATCTGTACGACGATGACGATAAGGATCGA
TGGGGATCCTACACGATGGACCTGCCAGACGACCATTACCTGTCGACACAAACTATCCTTTCGAAAGATT
TGAACGGAGGCGGGGGGTCAGAAGGTGGTGGTAGTGGCGGGGCGGCCGCAGGTTCGGGTTCGATGGCAGA
AATCGGTACTGGCTTTCCATTCGACCCCCATTATGTGGAAGTCCTGGGCGAGCGCATGCACTACGTCGAT
GTTGGTCCGCGCGATGGCACCCCTGTGCTGTTCCTGCACGGTAACCCGACCTCCTCCTACGTGTGGCGCA
ACATCATCCCGCATGTTGCACCGACCCATCGCTGCATTGCTCCAGACCTGATCGGTATGGGCAAATCCGA
CAAACCAGACCTGGGTTATTTCTTCGACGACCACGTCCGCTTCATGGATGCCTTCATCGAAGCCCTGGGT
CTGGAAGAGGTCGTCCTGGTCATTCACGACTGGGGCTCCGCTCTGGGTTTCCACTGGGCCAAGCGCAATC
CAGAGCGCGTCAAAGGTATTGCATTTATGGAGTTCATCCGCCCTATCCCGACCTGGGACGAATGGCCAGA
ATTTGCCCGCGAGACCTTCCAGGCCTTCCGCACCACCGACGTCGGCCGCAAGCTGATCATCGATCAGAAC
GTTTTTATCGAGGGTACGCTGCCGATGGGTGTCGTCCGCCCGCTGACTGAAGTCGAGATGGACCATTACC
GCGAGCCGTTCCTGAATCCTGTTGACCGCGAGCCACTGTGGCGCTTCCCAAACGAGCTGCCAATCGCCGG
TGAGCCAGCGAACATCGTCGCGCTGGTCGAAGAATACATGGACTGGCTGCACCAGTCCCCTGTCCCGAAG
CTGCTGTTCTGGGGCACCCCAGGCGTTCTGATCCCACCGGCCGAAGCCGCTCGCCTGGCCAAAAGCCTGC
CTAACTGCAAGGCTGTGGACATCGGCCCGGGTCTGAATCTGCTGCAAGAAGACAACCCGGACCTGATCGG
CAGCGAGATCGCGCGCTGGCTGTCGACGCTCGAGATTTCCGGTTAATAAGAATTCGAAGCTTGATCCGGC
TGCTAACAAAGCCCGAAAGGAAGCTGAGTTGGCTGCTGCCACCGCTGAGCAATAACTAGCATAACCCCTT
GGGGCCTCTAAACGGGTCTTGAGGGGTTTTTTGCTGAAAGGAGGAACTATATCCGGATCTGGCGTAATAG
CGAAGAGGCCCGCACCGATCGCCCTTCCCAACAGTTGCGCAGCCTGAATGGCGAATGGG
[124 nt withheld, positions 1460-1583]
C
[91 nt withheld, positions 1585-1675]
A
[49 nt withheld, positions 1677-1725]
CCTTTGACGTTGGAGTCCACGTTCTTT
[37 nt withheld, positions 1753-1789]
ACCCTATCTCGGTCTATTCTTTTGATTTATAAGGGATTTTGCCGATTTCGGCCTATTGGTTAAAAAATGA
GCTGATTTAACAAAAATTTAACGCGAATTTTAACAAAATATTAACGCTTACAATTTAGGTGGCACTTTTC
GGGGAAATGTGCGCGGAACCCCTATTTGTTTATTTTTCTAAATACATTCAAATATGTATCCGCTCATGAG
ACAATAACCCTGATAAATGCTTCAATAATATTGAAAAAGGAAGAGTATGAGTATTCAACATTTCCGTGTC
GCCCTTATTCCCTTTTTTGCGGCATTTTGCCTTCCTGTTTTTGCTCACCCAGAAACGCTGGTGAAAGTAA
AAGATGCTGAAGATCAGTTGGGTGCACGAGTGGGTTACATCGAACTGGATCTCAACAGCGGTAAGATCCT
TGAGAGTTTTCGCCCCGAAGAACGTTTTCCAATGATGAGCACTTTTAAAGTTCTGCTATGTGGCGCGGTA
TTATCCCGTATTGACGCCGGGCAAGAGCAACTCGGTCGCCGCATACACTATTCTCAGAATGACTTGGTTG
AGTACTCACCAGTCACAGAAAAGCATCTTACGGATGGCATGACAGTAAGAGAATTATGCAGTGCTGCCAT
AACCATGAGTGATAACACTGCGGCCAACTTACTTCTGACAACGATCGGAGGACCGAAGGAGCTAACCGCT
TTTTTGCACAACATGGGGGATCATGTAACTCGCCTTGATCGTTGGGAACCGGAGCTGAATGAAGCCATAC
CAAACGACGAGCGTGACACCACGATGCCTGTAGCAATGGCAACAACGTTGCGCAAACTATTAACTGGCGA
ACTACTTACTCTAGCTTCCCGGCAACAATTAATAGACTGGATGGAGGCGGATAAAGTTGCAGGACCACTT
CTGCGCTCGGCCCTTCCGGCTGGCTGGTTTATTGCTGATAAATCTGGAGCCGGTGAGCGTGGGTCTCGCG
GTATCATTGCAGCACTGGGGCCAGATGGTAAGCCCTCCCGTATCGTAGTTATCTACACGACGGGGAGTCA
GGCAACTATGGATGAACGAAATAGACAGATCGCTGAGATAGGTGCCTCACTGATTAAGCATTGGTAACTG
TCAGACCAAGTTTACTCATATATACTTTAGATTGATTTAAAACTTCATTTTTAATTTAAAAGGATCTAGG
TGAAGATCCTTTTTGATAATCTCATGACCAAAATCCCTTAACGTGAGTTTTCGTTCCACTGAGCGTCAGA
CCCCGTAGAAAAGATCAAAGGATCTTCTTGAGATCCTTTTTTTCTGCGCGTAATCTGCTGCTTGCAAACA
AAAAAACCACCGCTACCAGCGGTGGTTTGTTTGCCGGATCAAGAGCTACCAACTCTTTTTCCGAAGGTAA
CTGGCTTCAGCAGAGCGCAGATACCAAATACTGTTCTTCTAGTGTAGCCGTAGTTAGGCCACCACTTCAA
GAACTCTGTAGCACCGCCTACATACCTCGCTCTGCTAATCCTGTTACCAGTGGCTGCTGCCAGTGGCGAT
AAGTCGTGTCTTACCGGGTTGGACTCAAGACGATAGTTACCGGATAAGGCGCAGCGGTCGGGCTGAACGG
GGGGTTCGTGCACACAGCCCAGCTTGGAGCGAACGACCTACACCGAACTGAGATACCTACAGCGTGAGCT
ATGAGAAAGCGCCACGCTTCCCGAAGGGAGAAAGGCGGACAGGTATCCGGTAAGCGGCAGGGTCGGAACA
GGAGAGCGCACGAGGGAGCTTCCAGGGGGAAACGCCTGGTATCTTTATAGTCCTGTCGGGTTTCGCCACC
TCTGACTTGAGCGTCGATTTTTGTGATGCTCGTCAGGGGGGCGGAGCCTATGGAAAAACGCCAGCAACGC
GGCCTTTTTACGGTTCCTGGCCTTTTGCTGGCCTTTTGCTCACATGTTCTTTCCTGCGTTATCCCCTGAT
TCTGTGGATAACCGTATTACCGCCTTTGAGTGAGCTGATACCGCTCGCCGCAGCCGAACGACCGAGCGCA
GCGAGTCAGTGAGCGAGGAAGCGGAAGAGCGCCCAATACGCAAACCGCCTCTCCCCGCGCGTTGGCCGAT
TCATTAATGCAG
Features (pLannotate 1.2.2; 15 found; start..end, strand, type, name):
     20..38      +  promoter       T7 promoter: promoter for bacteriophage T7 RNA polymerase
     70..92      +  RBS            RBS: efficient ribosome binding site from bacteriophage T7 gene 10 (Olins and Rangwala, 1989)
    124..144     +  CDS            capTEV™ (fragment): composite tag for in vivo biotinylation, TEV protease cleavage, and 6xHis tagging
    145..177     +  CDS            T7 tag (gene 10 leader): leader peptide from bacteriophage T7 gene 10 promotes efficient translation in E. coli
    181..204     +  CDS            Xpress™ tag: Xpress™ epitope tag, including an enterokinase recognition and cleavage site
    232..285     +  CDS            (3-F)Tyr-EGFP (fragment): (3-F)Tyr-EGFP is a basic (constitutively fluorescent) green fluorescent protein published in 2004, derived from Aequorea victoria.
    343..1232    +  CDS            HaloTag® (fragment): modified bacterial dehalogenase that forms covalent bonds with chloroalkane derivatives
   1259..1308    +  CDS            SET1 (fragment): solubility-enhancement tag derived from T7 phage gene 10B
   1316..1363    +  terminator     T7 terminator: transcription terminator for bacteriophage T7 RNA polymerase
   1389..1455    +  CDS            lacZα (fragment): LacZα fragment of β-galactosidase; lacZ fragment
   1460..1888    +  rep_origin     f1 ori (sequence partly withheld): f1 bacteriophage origin of replication; arrow indicates direction of (+) strand synthesis
   1941..2045    +  promoter       AmpR promoter: bla
   2046..2906    +  CDS            AmpR: β-lactamase; bla; confers resistance to ampicillin, carbenicillin, and related antibiotics
   3077..3665    +  rep_origin     ori: high-copy-number ColE1/pMB1/pBR322/pUC origin of replication
   3848..3901    +  CDS            lacI (fragment): lac repressor; lacI; The lac repressor binds to the lac operator to inhibit transcription in E. coli. This inhibition can be relieved by adding lactose or isopropyl-β-D-thiogalactopyranoside (IPTG).
