>Addgene plasmid #114681 | pRC02 | addgene full sequence | sequence record 223015 | Addgene NGS Result
TTGAGATCCTTTTTTTCTGCGCGTAATCTGCTGCTTGCAAACAAAAAAACCACCGCTACCAGCGGTGGTT
TGTTTGCCGGATCAAGAGCTACCAACTCTTTTTCCGAAGGTAACTGGCTTCAGCAGAGCGCAGATACCAA
ATACTGTTCTTCTAGTGTAGCCGTAGTTAGGCCACCACTTCAAGAACTCTGTAGCACCGCCTACATACCT
CGCTCTGCTAATCCTGTTACCAGTGGCTGCTGCCAGTGGCGATAAGTCGTGTCTTACCGGGTTGGACTCA
AGACGATAGTTACCGGATAAGGCGCAGCGGTCGGGCTGAACGGGGGGTTCGTGCACACAGCCCAGCTTGG
AGCGAACGACCTACACCGAACTGAGATACCTACAGCGTGAGCTATGAGAAAGCGCCACGCTTCCCGAAGG
GAGAAAGGCGGACAGGTATCCGGTAAGCGGCAGGGTCGGAACAGGAGAGCGCACGAGGGAGCTTCCAGGG
GGAAACGCCTGGTATCTTTATAGTCCTGTCGGGTTTCGCCACCTCTGACTTGAGCGTCGATTTTTGTGAT
GCTCGTCAGGGGGGCGGAGCCTATGGAAAAACGCCAGCAACGCGGCCTTTTTACGGTTCCTGGCCTTTTG
CTGGCCTTTTGCTCACATGTTCTTTCCTGCGTTATCCCCTGATTCTGTGGATAACCGTATTACCGCCTTT
GAGTGAGCTGATACCGCTCGCCGCAGCCGAACGACCGAGCGCAGCGAGTCAGTGAGCGAGGAAGCGGAAG
AGCGCCCAATACGCAAACCGCCTCTCCCCGCGCGTTGGCCGATTCATTAATGCAGGATCTCGATCCCGCG
AAATTAATACGACTCACTATAGGGAGACCACAACGGTTTCCCTCTAGAAATAATTTTGTTTAACTTTAAG
AAGGAGATATACATATGCGGGGTTCTCATCATCATCATCATCATCATCATCATCATGGTATGGCTAGCAT
GACTGGTGGACAGCAAATGGGTCGGGATCTGTACGACGATGACGATAAGGATCGATGGGGATCCTACACG
ATGGACCTGCCAGACGACCATTACCTGTCGACACAAACTATCCTTTCGAAAGATTTGAACGGAGGCGGGG
GGTCAGAAGGTGGTGGTAGTGGCGGGGCGGCCGCAGGTTCGGGTTCGATGGCAGAAATCGGTACTGGCTT
TCCATTCGACCCCCATTATGTGGAAGTCCTGGGCGAGCGCATGCACTACGTCGATGTTGGTCCGCGCGAT
GGCACCCCTGTGCTGTTCCTGCACGGTAACCCGACCTCCTCCTACGTGTGGCGCAACATCATCCCGCATG
TTGCACCGACCCATCGCTGCATTGCTCCAGACCTGATCGGTATGGGCAAATCCGACAAACCAGACCTGGG
TTATTTCTTCGACGACCACGTCCGCTTCATGGATGCCTTCATCGAAGCCCTGGGTCTGGAAGAGGTCGTC
CTGGTCATTCACGACTGGGGCTCCGCTCTGGGTTTCCACTGGGCCAAGCGCAATCCAGAGCGCGTCAAAG
GTATTGCATTTATGGAGTTCATCCGCCCTATCCCGACCTGGGACGAATGGCCAGAATTTGCCCGCGAGAC
CTTCCAGGCCTTCCGCACCACCGACGTCGGCCGCAAGCTGATCATCGATCAGAACGTTTTTATCGAGGGT
ACGCTGCCGATGGGTGTCGTCCGCCCGCTGACTGAAGTCGAGATGGACCATTACCGCGAGCCGTTCCTGA
ATCCTGTTGACCGCGAGCCACTGTGGCGCTTCCCAAACGAGCTGCCAATCGCCGGTGAGCCAGCGAACAT
CGTCGCGCTGGTCGAAGAATACATGGACTGGCTGCACCAGTCCCCTGTCCCGAAGCTGCTGTTCTGGGGC
ACCCCAGGCGTTCTGATCCCACCGGCCGAAGCCGCTCGCCTGGCCAAAAGCCTGCCTAACTGCAAGGCTG
TGGACATCGGCCCGGGTCTGAATCTGCTGCAAGAAGACAACCCGGACCTGATCGGCAGCGAGATCGCGCG
CTGGCTGTCGACGCTGGAGATTTCCGGTTAATAATCTCGAGGAATTCGAAGCTTGATCCGGCTGCTAACA
AAGCCCGAAAGGAAGCTGAGTTGGCTGCTGCCACCGCTGAGCAATAACTAGCATAACCCCTTGGGGCCTC
TAAACGGGTCTTGAGGGGTTTTTTGCTGAAAGGAGGAACTATATCCGGATCTGGCGTAATAGCGAAGAGG
CCCGCACCGATCGCCCTTCCCAACAGTTGCGCAGCCTGAATGGCGAATGGG
[124 nt withheld, positions 2292-2415]
C
[91 nt withheld, positions 2417-2507]
A
[49 nt withheld, positions 2509-2557]
CCTTTGACGTTGGAGTCCACGTTCTTT
[37 nt withheld, positions 2585-2621]
ACCCTATCTCGGTCTATTCTTTTGATTTATAAGGGATTTTGCCGATTTCGGCCTATTGGTTAAAAAATGA
GCTGATTTAACAAAAATTTAACGCGAATTTTAACAAAATATTAACGCTTACAATTTAGGTGGCACTTTTC
GGGGAAATGTGCGCGGAACCCCTATTTGTTTATTTTTCTAAATACATTCAAATATGTATCCGCTCATGAG
ACAATAACCCTGATAAATGCTTCAATAATATTGAAAAAGGAAGAGTATGAGTATTCAACATTTCCGTGTC
GCCCTTATTCCCTTTTTTGCGGCATTTTGCCTTCCTGTTTTTGCTCACCCAGAAACGCTGGTGAAAGTAA
AAGATGCTGAAGATCAGTTGGGTGCACGAGTGGGTTACATCGAACTGGATCTCAACAGCGGTAAGATCCT
TGAGAGTTTTCGCCCCAAAGAACGTTTTCCAATGATGAGCACTTTTAAAGTTCTGCTATGTGGCGCGGTA
TTATCCCGTATTGACGCCGGGCAAGAGCAACTCGGTCGCCGCATACACTATTCTCAGAATGACTTGGTTG
AGTACTCACCAGTCACAGAAAAGCATCTTACGGATGGCATGACAGTAAGAGAATTATGCAGTGCTGCCAT
AACCATGAGTGATAACACTGCGGCCAACTTACTTCTGACAACGATCGGAGGACCGAAGGAGCTAACCGCT
TTTTTGCACAACATGGGGGATCATGTAACTCGCCTTGATCGTTGGGAACCGGAGCTGAATGAAGCCATAC
CAAACGACGAGCGTGACACCACGATGCCTGTAGCAATGGCAACAACGTTGCGCAAACTATTAACTGGCGA
ACTACTTACTCTAGCTTCCCGGCAACAATTAATAGACTGGATGGAGGCGGATAAAGTTGCAGGACCACTT
CTGCGCTCGGCCCTTCCGGCTGGCTGGTTTATTGCTGATAAATCTGGAGCCGGTGAGCGTGGGTCTCGCG
GTATCATTGCAGCACTGGGGCCAGATGGTAAGCCCTCCCGTATCGTAGTTATCTACACGACGGGGAGTCA
GGCAACTATGGATGAACGAAATAGACAGATCGCTGAGATAGGTGCCTCACTGATTAAGCATTGGTAACTG
TCAGACCAAGTTTACTCATATATACTTTAGATTGATTTAAAACTTCATTTTTAATTTAAAAGGATCTAGG
TGAAGATCCTTTTTGATAATCTCATGACCAAAATCCCTTAACGTGAGTTTTCGTTCCACTGAGCGTCAGA
CCCCGTAGAAAAGATCAAAGGATCTTC
Features (pLannotate 1.2.2; 15 found; start..end, strand, type, name):
      1..589     +  rep_origin     ori: high-copy-number ColE1/pMB1/pBR322/pUC origin of replication
    772..825     +  CDS            lacI (fragment): lac repressor; lacI; The lac repressor binds to the lac operator to inhibit transcription in E. coli. This inhibition can be relieved by adding lactose or isopropyl-β-D-thiogalactopyranoside (IPTG).
    845..863     +  promoter       T7 promoter: promoter for bacteriophage T7 RNA polymerase
    895..917     +  RBS            RBS: efficient ribosome binding site from bacteriophage T7 gene 10 (Olins and Rangwala, 1989)
    949..969     +  CDS            capTEV™ (fragment): composite tag for in vivo biotinylation, TEV protease cleavage, and 6xHis tagging
    970..1002    +  CDS            T7 tag (gene 10 leader): leader peptide from bacteriophage T7 gene 10 promotes efficient translation in E. coli
   1006..1029    +  CDS            Xpress™ tag: Xpress™ epitope tag, including an enterokinase recognition and cleavage site
   1057..1110    +  CDS            (3-F)Tyr-EGFP (fragment): (3-F)Tyr-EGFP is a basic (constitutively fluorescent) green fluorescent protein published in 2004, derived from Aequorea victoria.
   1168..2057    +  CDS            HaloTag® (fragment): modified bacterial dehalogenase that forms covalent bonds with chloroalkane derivatives
   2091..2140    +  CDS            SET1 (fragment): solubility-enhancement tag derived from T7 phage gene 10B
   2148..2195    +  terminator     T7 terminator: transcription terminator for bacteriophage T7 RNA polymerase
   2221..2287    +  CDS            lacZα (fragment): LacZα fragment of β-galactosidase; lacZ fragment
   2292..2720    +  rep_origin     f1 ori (sequence partly withheld): f1 bacteriophage origin of replication; arrow indicates direction of (+) strand synthesis
   2773..2877    +  promoter       AmpR promoter: bla
   2878..3738    +  CDS            AmpR: β-lactamase; bla; confers resistance to ampicillin, carbenicillin, and related antibiotics
