[The description below was written by a language model from this plasmid's Addgene catalogue record and pLannotate feature annotations shown in this document.]
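Description:
pRC02 is a bacterial expression plasmid built on the pRSETa backbone, about 3.9 kb in total, that produces a synthetic fusion of the tenth β-strand of superfolder GFP to the HaloTag enzyme (His10-sfGFP10-Halo). It replicates in E. coli from a high-copy ColE1/pUC-type origin and is selected with ampicillin through a β-lactamase gene under its own promoter. An f1 phage origin is also present, which allows single-stranded DNA production. Short lacI, lacZα and gene 10B-like fragments flagged by the annotation appear to be backbone remnants rather than functional genes.

Expression is driven by a T7 promoter followed by the phage T7 gene 10 ribosome binding site and closed by a T7 terminator, so the protein is made in hosts that supply T7 RNA polymerase. No lac operator is annotated. The reading frame begins with backbone-encoded leader elements: a polyhistidine tag (recorded as His10, and picked up only as a short His-tag-like match), the T7 gene 10 leader peptide and an Xpress epitope with its enterokinase cleavage site. The roughly 1 kb insert, cloned between BamHI and NotI, follows. Its short GFP-derived segment, matched by the software to an EGFP variant, corresponds to strand 10, and it precedes a nearly full-length HaloTag, a modified dehalogenase that bonds covalently to chloroalkane ligands.

The His tag allows affinity purification of the recombinant protein. The associated publication concerns optochemical control of protein localization and activity in cell-like compartments, where a Halo domain could serve as a ligand-binding handle and the GFP strand as a split-GFP component, though the record does not describe the exact scheme. The two sequence records differ by a few nucleotides in length and in numbering origin but share the same feature layout.
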