Addgene plasmid #114681: pRC02
Purpose: sfGFP.Strand10-Haloenzyme
Depositing lab: Matthew Good. Depositing organization: University of Pennsylvania. Publication: Optochemical Control of Protein Localization and Activity within Cell-like Compartments. Caldwell RM, Bermudez JG, Thai D, Aonbangkhen C, Schuster BS, Courtney T, Deiters A, Hammer DA, Chenoweth DM, Good MC. Biochemistry. 2018 May 8;57(18):2590-2596. doi: 10.1021/acs.biochem.8b00131. Epub 2018 Apr 19. PubMed 29671583.
Backbone
  Vector backbone: pRSETa
  Backbone size w/o insert (bp): 2890
  Total vector size (bp): 3901
  Vector type: Bacterial Expression
Growth in bacteria
  Bacterial resistance: Ampicillin, 100 μg/mL
  Growth temperature: 37°C
  Growth strain: DH5alpha
  Copy number: Unknown
Gene/Insert
  Gene/Insert name: sfGFP.Strand10-Haloenzyme (alt name: His10-sfGFP10-Halo)
  Species: Synthetic
  Insert size (bp): 1011
  Promoter: T7
  Tag / fusion protein: His10 (N terminal on backbone)
  Cloning method: Restriction Enzyme; 5′ cloning site BamHI (unknown if destroyed); 3′ cloning site NotI (unknown if destroyed)
  Sequencing primers: 5′ T7 Promoter; 3′ T7 Terminator
Terms and licenses: Academic/Nonprofit Terms; Industry Terms: Not Available to Industry
How to cite: pRC02 was a gift from Matthew Good (Addgene plasmid # 114681 ; http://n2t.net/addgene:114681 ; RRID:Addgene_114681)
